>Addgene plasmid #154979 | pcDNA-GFP-EBA175-Flag(P1424M) | addgene full sequence | sequence record 310096 | Addgene NGS Result
GACGGATCGGGAGATCTCCCGATCCCCTATGGTGCACTCTCAGTACAATCTGCTCTGATGCCGCATAGTT
AAGCCAGTATCTGCTCCCTGCTTGTGTGTTGGAGGTCGCTGAGTAGTGCGCGAGCAAAATTTAAGCTACA
ACAAGGCAAGGCTTGACCGACAATTGCATGAAGAATCTGCTTAGGGTTAGGCGTTTTGCGCTGCTTCGCG
ATGTACGGGCCAGATATACGCGTTGACATTGATTATTGACTAGTTATTAATAGTAATCAATTACGGGGTC
ATTAGTTCATAGCCCATATATGGAGTTCCGCGTTACATAACTTACGGTAAATGGCCCGCCTGGCTGACCG
CCCAACGACCCCCGCCCATTGACGTCAATAATGACGTATGTTCCCATAGTAACGCCAATAGGGACTTTCC
ATTGACGTCAATGGGTGGAGTATTTACGGTAAACTGCCCACTTGGCAGTACATCAAGTGTATCATATGCC
AAGTACGCCCCCTATTGACGTCAATGACGGTAAATGGCCCGCCTGGCATTATGCCCAGTACATGACCTTA
TGGGACTTTCCTACTTGGCAGTACATCTACGTATTAGTCATCGCTATTACCATGGTGATGCGGTTTTGGC
AGTACATCAATGGGCGTGGATAGCGGTTTGACTCACGGGGATTTCCAAGTCTCCACCCCATTGACGTCAA
TGGGAGTTTGTTTTGGCACCAAAATCAACGGGACTTTCCAAAATGTCGTAACAACTCCGCCCCATTGACG
CAAATGGGCGGTAGGCGTGTACGGTGGGAGGTCTATATAAGCAGAGCTCTCTGGCTAACTAGAGAACCCA
CTGCTTACTGGCTTATCGAAATTAATACGACTCACTATAGGGAGACCCAAGCTGGCTAGCGTTTAAACTT
AAGCTTACCATGGTCCCCTCGGCTGGACAGCTCGCCCTGTTCGCTCTGGGTATTGTGTTGGCTGCGTGCC
AGGCCTTGGAGAACAGCACGTCCCCGCTGCGTACGATGGTGAGCAAGGGCGAGGAGCTGTTCACCGGGGT
GGTGCCCATCCTGGTCGAGCTGGACGGCGACGTAAACGGCCACAAGTTCAGCGTGTCCGGCGAGGGCGAG
GGCGATGCCACCTACGGCAAGCTGACCCTGAAGTTCATCTGCACCACCGGCAAGCTGCCCGTGCCCTGGC
CCACCCTCGTGACCACCCTGACCTACGGCGTGCAGTGCTTCAGCCGCTACCCCGACCACATGAAGCAGCA
CGACTTCTTCAAGTCCGCCATGCCCGAAGGCTACGTCCAGGAGCGCACCATCTTCTTCAAGGACGACGGC
AACTACAAGACCCGCGCCGAGGTGAAGTTCGAGGGCGACACCCTGGTGAACCGCATCGAGCTGAAGGGCA
TCGACTTCAAGGAGGACGGCAACATCCTGGGGCACAAGCTGGAGTACAACTACAACAGCCACAACGTCTA
TATCATGGCCGACAAGCAGAAGAACGGCATCAAGGTGAACTTCAAGATCCGCCACAACATCGAGGACGGC
AGCGTGCAGCTCGCCGACCACTACCAGCAGAACACCCCCATCGGCGACGGCCCCGTGCTGCTGCCCGACA
ACCACTACCTGAGCACCCAGTCCGCCCTGAGCAAAGACCCCAACGAGAAGCGCGATCACATGGTCCTGCT
GGAGTTCGTGACCGCCGCCGGGATCACTCTCGGCATGGACGAGCTGTACAAGTCCGGCCGGACTCAGGGA
GCAGAATTCTCAGGATCCCATAGCCATCATGGTAATCGTCAGGATCGTGGTGGTAATAGCGGTAATGTGC
TGAATATGCGCAGCAACAATAACAACTTCAACAATATCCCGAGCCGCTATAATCTGTATGATAAGAAACT
GGATCTGGATCTGTATGAAAATCGCAATGATAGCACCACCAAAGAACTGATTAAAAAACTGGCCGAGATC
AATAAGTGCGAAAATGAAATTAGCGTGAAATATTGCGATCACATGATTCATGAAGAAATTCCGCTGAAAA
CCTGCACCAAAGAAAAGACCCGTAATCTGTGTTGTGCAGTGAGCGATTATTGCATGAGCTATTTTACCTA
TGATAGCGAAGAATATTACAACTGCACCAAACGCGAATTTGATGATCCGAGCTATACCTGCTTTCGTAAA
GAGGCATTTAGCAGCATGATGTATTATGCCGGTGCCGGTGTTCTGTTCATCATTCTGGTGATTCTGGGTG
CAAGCCAGGCAAAATATCAGCGCCTGGAGAAAATCAACAAGAACAAGATTGAGAAAAACGTGAATGATTA
CAAGGACGATGACGATAAGTAGGCGGCCGCATAATCTAGAGGGCCCGTTTAAACCCGCTGATCAGCCTCG
ACTGTGCCTTCTAGTTGCCAGCCATCTGTTGTTTGCCCCTCCCCCGTGCCTTCCTTGACCCTGGAAGGTG
CCACTCCCACTGTCCTTTCCTAATAAAATGAGGAAATTGCATCGCATTGTCTGAGTAGGTGTCATTCTAT
TCTGGGGGGTGGGGTGGGGCAGGACAGCAAGGGGGAGGATTGGGAAGACAATAGCAGGCATGCTGGGGAT
GCGGTGGGCTCTATGGCTTCTGAGGCGGAAAGAACCAGCTGGGGCTCTAGGGGGTATCCCC
[124 nt withheld, positions 2652-2775]
C
[91 nt withheld, positions 2777-2867]
A
[49 nt withheld, positions 2869-2917]
CCTTTGACGTTGGAGTCCACGTTCTTT
[37 nt withheld, positions 2945-2981]
ACCCTATCTCGGTCTATTCTTTTGATTTATAAGGGATTTTGCCGATTTCGGCCTATTGGTTAAAAAATGA
GCTGATTTAACAAAAATTTAACGCGAATTAATTCTGTGGAATGTGTGTCAGTTAGGGTGTGGAAAGTCCC
CAGGCTCCCCAGCAGGCAGAAGTATGCAAAGCATGCATCTCAATTAGTCAGCAACCAGGTGTGGAAAGTC
CCCAGGCTCCCCAGCAGGCAGAAGTATGCAAAGCATGCATCTCAATTAGTCAGCAACCATAGTCCCGCCC
CTAACTCCGCCCATCCCGCCCCTAACTCCGCCCAGTTCCGCCCATTCTCCGCCCCATGGCTGACTAATTT
TTTTTATTTATGCAGAGGCCGAGGCCGCCTCTGCCTCTGAGCTATTCCAGAAGTAGTGAGGAGGCTTTTT
TGGAGGCCTAGGCTTTTGCAAAAAGCTCCCGGGAGCTTGTATATCCATTTTCGGATCTGATCAAGAGACA
GGATGAGGATCGTTTCGCATGATTGAACAAGATGGATTGCACGCAGGTTCTCCGGCCGCTTGGGTGGAGA
GGCTATTCGGCTATGACTGGGCACAACAGACAATCGGCTGCTCTGATGCCGCCGTGTTCCGGCTGTCAGC
GCAGGGGCGCCCGGTTCTTTTTGTCAAGACCGACCTGTCCGGTGCCCTGAATGAACTGCAGGACGAGGCA
GCGCGGCTATCGTGGCTGGCCACGACGGGCGTTCCTTGCGCAGCTGTGCTCGACGTTGTCACTGAAGCGG
GAAGGGACTGGCTGCTATTGGGCGAAGTGCCGGGGCAGGATCTCCTGTCATCTCACCTTGCTCCTGCCGA
GAAAGTATCCATCATGGCTGATGCAATGCGGCGGCTGCATACGCTTGATCCGGCTACCTGCCCATTCGAC
CACCAAGCGAAACATCGCATCGAGCGAGCACGTACTCGGATGGAAGCCGGTCTTGTCGATCAGGATGATC
TGGACGAAGAGCATCAGGGGCTCGCGCCAGCCGAACTGTTCGCCAGGCTCAAGGCGCGCATGCCCGACGG
CGAGGATCTCGTCGTGACCCATGGCGATGCCTGCTTGCCGAATATCATGGTGGAAAATGGCCGCTTTTCT
GGATTCATCGACTGTGGCCGGCTGGGTGTGGCGGACCGCTATCAGGACATAGCGTTGGCTACCCGTGATA
TTGCTGAAGAGCTTGGCGGCGAATGGGCTGACCGCTTCCTCGTGCTTTACGGTATCGCCGCTCCCGATTC
GCAGCGCATCGCCTTCTATCGCCTTCTTGACGAGTTCTTCTGAGCGGGACTCTGGGGTTCGAAATGACCG
ACCAAGCGACGCCCAACCTGCCATCACGAGATTTCGATTCCACCGCCGCCTTCTATGAAAGGTTGGGCTT
CGGAATCGTTTTCCGGGACGCCGGCTGGATGATCCTCCAGCGCGGGGATCTCATGCTGGAGTTCTTCGCC
CACCCCAACTTGTTTATTGCAGCTTATAATGGTTACAAATAAAGCAATAGCATCACAAATTTCACAAATA
AAGCATTTTTTTCACTGCATTCTAGTTGTGGTTTGTCCAAACTCATCAATGTATCTTATCATGTCTGTAT
ACCGTCGACCTCTAGCTAGAGCTTGGCGTAATCATGGTCATAGCTGTTTCCTGTGTGAAATTGTTATCCG
CTCACAATTCCACACAACATACGAGCCGGAAGCATAAAGTGTAAAGCCTGGGGTGCCTAATGAGTGAGCT
AACTCACATTAATTGCGTTGCGCTCACTGCCCGCTTTCCAGTCGGGAAACCTGTCGTGCCAGCTGCATTA
ATGAATCGGCCAACGCGCGGGGAGAGGCGGTTTGCGTATTGGGCGCTCTTCCGCTTCCTCGCTCACTGAC
TCGCTGCGCTCGGTCGTTCGGCTGCGGCGAGCGGTATCAGCTCACTCAAAGGCGGTAATACGGTTATCCA
CAGAATCAGGGGATAACGCAGGAAAGAACATGTGAGCAAAAGGCCAGCAAAAGGCCAGGAACCGTAAAAA
GGCCGCGTTGCTGGCGTTTTTCCATAGGCTCCGCCCCCCTGACGAGCATCACAAAAATCGACGCTCAAGT
CAGAGGTGGCGAAACCCGACAGGACTATAAAGATACCAGGCGTTTCCCCCTGGAAGCTCCCTCGTGCGCT
CTCCTGTTCCGACCCTGCCGCTTACCGGATACCTGTCCGCCTTTCTCCCTTCGGGAAGCGTGGCGCTTTC
TCATAGCTCACGCTGTAGGTATCTCAGTTCGGTGTAGGTCGTTCGCTCCAAGCTGGGCTGTGTGCACGAA
CCCCCCGTTCAGCCCGACCGCTGCGCCTTATCCGGTAACTATCGTCTTGAGTCCAACCCGGTAAGACACG
ACTTATCGCCACTGGCAGCAGCCACTGGTAACAGGATTAGCAGAGCGAGGTATGTAGGCGGTGCTACAGA
GTTCTTGAAGTGGTGGCCTAACTACGGCTACACTAGAAGAACAGTATTTGGTATCTGCGCTCTGCTGAAG
CCAGTTACCTTCGGAAAAAGAGTTGGTAGCTCTTGATCCGGCAAACAAACCACCGCTGGTAGCGGTGGTT
TTTTTGTTTGCAAGCAGCAGATTACGCGCAGAAAAAAAGGATCTCAAGAAGATCCTTTGATCTTTTCTAC
GGGGTCTGACGCTCAGTGGAACGAAAACTCACGTTAAGGGATTTTGGTCATGAGATTATCAAAAAGGATC
TTCACCTAGATCCTTTTAAATTAAAAATGAAGTTTTAAATCAATCTAAAGTATATATGAGTAAACTTGGT
CTGACAGTTACCAATGCTTAATCAGTGAGGCACCTATCTCAGCGATCTGTCTATTTCGTTCATCCATAGT
TGCCTGACTCCCCGTCGTGTAGATAACTACGATACGGGAGGGCTTACCATCTGGCCCCAGTGCTGCAATG
ATACCGCGAGACCCACGCTCACCGGCTCCAGATTTATCAGCAATAAACCAGCCAGCCGGAAGGGCCGAGC
GCAGAAGTGGTCCTGCAACTTTATCCGCCTCCATCCAGTCTATTAATTGTTGCCGGGAAGCTAGAGTAAG
TAGTTCGCCAGTTAATAGTTTGCGCAACGTTGTTGCCATTGCTACAGGCATCGTGGTGTCACGCTCGTCG
TTTGGTATGGCTTCATTCAGCTCCGGTTCCCAACGATCAAGGCGAGTTACATGATCCCCCATGTTGTGCA
AAAAAGCGGTTAGCTCCTTCGGTCCTCCGATCGTTGTCAGAAGTAAGTTGGCCGCAGTGTTATCACTCAT
GGTTATGGCAGCACTGCATAATTCTCTTACTGTCATGCCATCCGTAAGATGCTTTTCTGTGACTGGTGAG
TACTCAACCAAGTCATTCTGAGAATAGTGTATGCGGCGACCGAGTTGCTCTTGCCCGGCGTCAATACGGG
ATAATACCGCGCCACATAGCAGAACTTTAAAAGTGCTCATCATTGGAAAACGTTCTTCGGGGCGAAAACT
CTCAAGGATCTTACCGCTGTTGAGATCCAGTTCGATGTAACCCACTCGTGCACCCAACTGATCTTCAGCA
TCTTTTACTTTCACCAGCGTTTCTGGGTGAGCAAAAACAGGAAGGCAAAATGCCGCAAAAAAGGGAATAA
GGGCGACACGGAAATGTTGAATACTCATACTCTTCCTTTTTCAATATTATTGAAGCATTTATCAGGGTTA
TTGTCTCATGAGCGGATACATATTTGAATGTATTTAGAAAAATAAACAAATAGGGGTTCCGCGCACATTT
CCCCGAAAAGTGCCACCTGACGTC
Features (pLannotate 1.2.2; 22 found; start..end, strand, type, name):
     28..80      -  misc_feature   bom (fragment): basis of mobility region from pBR322
    235..614     +  enhancer       CMV enhancer: human cytomegalovirus immediate early enhancer
    615..818     +  promoter       CMV promoter: human cytomegalovirus (CMV) immediate early promoter
    814..847     +  LTR            5' LTR (truncated) (fragment): truncated 5' long terminal repeat (LTR) from HIV-1
    863..881     +  promoter       T7 promoter: promoter for bacteriophage T7 RNA polymerase
    920..1009    +  CDS            TGFA (fragment): TGFA_HUMAN - Experimental evidence at protein level: Swiss-Prot protein existence level 1. TGF alpha is a mitogenic polypeptide that is able to bind to the EGF receptor/EGFR and to act synergistically with TGF beta to promote anchorage-independent cell proliferation in soft agar. From Homo sapiens (Human).
   1016..1732    +  CDS            EGFP: EGFP is a basic (constitutively fluorescent) green fluorescent protein published in 1996, derived from Aequorea victoria. It is reported to be a rapidly-maturing weak dimer with moderate acid sensitivity.
   1715..2194    +  CDS            EBA1_PLAFC (fragment): Experimental evidence at protein level: Swiss-Prot protein existence level 1. Binds to host erythrocytes; may act as bridge between erythrocytes and merozoites. From Plasmodium falciparum (isolate Camp / Malaysia).
   2382..2606    +  polyA_signal   bGH poly(A) signal: bovine growth hormone polyadenylation signal
   2610..2631    +  promoter       SV40 promoter (fragment): SV40 enhancer and early promoter
   2652..3080    +  rep_origin     f1 ori (sequence partly withheld): f1 bacteriophage origin of replication; arrow indicates direction of (+) strand synthesis
   3094..3423    +  promoter       SV40 promoter: SV40 enhancer and early promoter
   3490..4281    +  CDS            neo: KKA2_KLEPN - Also known as kan, nptII. Experimental evidence at protein level: Swiss-Prot protein existence level 1. Resistance to kanamycin, neomycin, paromomycin, ribostamycin, butirosin and gentamicin B. From Klebsiella pneumoniae.
   4305..4463    +  CDS            ble (fragment): BLE_KLEPN - Experimental evidence at protein level: Swiss-Prot protein existence level 1. Binding protein with a strong affinity to the bleomycin family of antibiotics. Binds to CL990; an antimitotic-antibiotic compound. From Klebsiella pneumoniae.
   4458..4579    +  polyA_signal   SV40 poly(A) signal: SV40 polyadenylation signal
   4652..4668    -  protein_bind   lac operator: The lac repressor binds to the lac operator to inhibit transcription in E. coli. This inhibition can be relieved by adding lactose or isopropyl-β-D-thiogalactopyranoside (IPTG). lac repressor encoded by lacI
   4676..4706    -  promoter       lac promoter: promoter for the E. coli lac operon
   4721..4742    -  protein_bind   CAP binding site: CAP binding activates transcription in the presence of cAMP. E. coli catabolite activator protein
   4755..4847    -  CDS            lacI (fragment): lac repressor; lacI; The lac repressor binds to the lac operator to inhibit transcription in E. coli. This inhibition can be relieved by adding lactose or isopropyl-β-D-thiogalactopyranoside (IPTG).
   5030..5618    -  rep_origin     ori: high-copy-number ColE1/pMB1/pBR322/pUC origin of replication
   5789..6649    -  CDS            AmpR: β-lactamase; bla; confers resistance to ampicillin, carbenicillin, and related antibiotics
   6650..6754    -  promoter       AmpR promoter: bla
