[The description below was written by a language model from this plasmid's Addgene catalogue record and pLannotate feature annotations shown in this document.]
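Description:
pcDNA-GFP-EBA175-Flag(P1424M) is a mammalian expression plasmid built on the Invitrogen pcDNA3.1 backbone. It is propagated in E. coli from a high-copy ColE1/pUC-type origin under ampicillin selection (AmpR, β-lactamase). It also carries an f1 phage origin and an SV40 promoter-driven neomycin phosphotransferase cassette with an SV40 polyadenylation signal, which would allow G418 selection of transfected mammalian cells. The catalogue lists a total size of about 6.0 kb, whereas the sequenced record behind the feature table is 6,785 nt. The listed figure probably does not count the GFP and signal peptide portions, although the record does not explain the difference.

The expression cassette is driven by the CMV immediate early enhancer and promoter, with a T7 promoter just upstream of the coding region and a bovine growth hormone polyadenylation signal downstream. The open reading frame begins with the signal peptide of human TGF alpha (residues 1 to 32), which directs the fusion into the secretory pathway. This is followed by EGFP and then a synthetic fragment encoding residues 1284 to 1462 of Plasmodium falciparum EBA175, an erythrocyte-binding protein of the merozoite, cloned between BamHI and NotI. The fragment carries a P1424M substitution and ends in a C-terminal Flag tag, which the automated annotation did not call as a separate feature.

The GFP and Flag tags at opposite ends let both termini of the protein be tracked separately. The associated publication concerns parasite-selective rhomboid protease inhibitors in malaria, which suggests that the construct serves as a variant substrate in cell-based rhomboid cleavage assays. The record does not state the specific effect of the P1424M change.
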