Addgene plasmid #154979: pcDNA-GFP-EBA175-Flag(P1424M)
Purpose: Expresses N-terminally GFP-tagged and C-terminally Flag-tagged EBA175 P1424M variant (residues 1284-1462) from pcDNA3.1
Depositing lab: Sinisa Urban. Depositing organization: Johns Hopkins University and School of Medicine. Publication: Designed Parasite-Selective Rhomboid Inhibitors Block Invasion and Clear Blood-Stage Malaria. Gandhi S, Baker RP, Cho S, Stanchev S, Strisovsky K, Urban S. Cell Chem Biol. 2020 Aug 31. pii: S2451-9456(20)30333-0. doi: 10.1016/j.chembiol.2020.08.011. PubMed 32888502.
Backbone
  Vector backbone: pcDNA3.1
  Backbone manufacturer: Invitrogen
  Backbone size w/o insert (bp): 5500
  Total vector size (bp): 6040
  Vector type: Mammalian Expression
Growth in bacteria
  Bacterial resistance: Ampicillin, 100 μg/mL
  Growth temperature: 37°C
  Growth strain: DH5alpha
  Copy number: High Copy
Gene/Insert
  Gene/Insert name: PfEBA175
  Species: Synthetic
  Insert size (bp): 537
  Mutation: P1424M; insert codes for EBA175 residues 1284 to 1462
  Promoter: CMV
  Tag / fusion protein: signal peptide (residues 1 to 32) from TGF alpha (N terminal on insert); GFP (N terminal on insert); Flag (C terminal on insert)
  Cloning method: Restriction Enzyme; 5′ cloning site BamHI (not destroyed); 3′ cloning site NotI (not destroyed)
  Sequencing primers: 5′ T7 forward; 3′ BGH reverse
Terms and licenses: Academic/Nonprofit Terms; Industry Terms: Not Available to Industry
How to cite: pcDNA-GFP-EBA175-Flag(P1424M) was a gift from Sinisa Urban (Addgene plasmid # 154979 ; http://n2t.net/addgene:154979 ; RRID:Addgene_154979)
